Addgene plasmid #133530: pY71-tet.I.9
Purpose: sfGFP driven by a T7 promoter with the tetO sequence 12 bp downstream from the promoter start site
Depositing lab: Richard Murray. Depositing organization: California Institute of Technology. Publication: A method for cost-effective and rapid characterization of engineered T7-Based transcription factors by cell-free protein synthesis reveals insights into the regulation of T7 Rna polymerase-driven expression. McManus JB, Lux MW, Murray RM, Emanuel PA. Arch Biochem Biophys. 2019 Jul 18. pii: S0003-9861(19)30288-7. doi: 10.1016/j.abb.2019.07.010. PubMed 31326518.
Backbone
  Vector backbone: PY71
  Backbone size w/o insert (bp): 1549
  Vector type: Bacterial Expression
Growth in bacteria
  Bacterial resistance: Kanamycin, 50 μg/mL
  Growth temperature: 37°C
  Growth strain: DH5alpha
  Copy number: Unknown
Gene/Insert
  Gene/Insert name: sfGFP (alt names: T7 promoter; tetO)
  Species: Synthetic
  Insert size (bp): 1071
  Mutation: WT
  Promoter: T7
  Tag / fusion protein: TEV site (N terminal on backbone); Strep tag (C terminal on backbone)
  Cloning method: Gibson Cloning
  Sequencing primers: 5′ TTGTGATGCTCGTCAGGG; 3′ CTGCCTCGGTGAGTTTTC
Terms and licenses: Academic/Nonprofit Terms; Industry Terms: Not Available to Industry
How to cite: pY71-tet.I.9 was a gift from Richard Murray (Addgene plasmid # 133530 ; http://n2t.net/addgene:133530 ; RRID:Addgene_133530)
