[The description below was written by a language model from this plasmid's Addgene catalogue record and pLannotate feature annotations shown in this document.]
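Description:
pY71-tet.I.9 is a small (about 2.6 kb) bacterial expression plasmid built on the compact pY71 backbone. It is propagated in E. coli through a ColE1/pUC-type origin of replication and selected with kanamycin through an aminoglycoside phosphotransferase (KanR) gene, which is encoded on the opposite strand from the reporter cassette. The catalogue lists the copy number as unknown, although this class of origin is generally high-copy.

The payload is a synthetic reporter cassette in which superfolder GFP (sfGFP) is transcribed from a bacteriophage T7 promoter. A tet operator (tetO) is placed immediately downstream, 12 bp from the promoter start site according to the record. Automated annotation identifies this element as a fragment of the tetR/tetA promoter region, which is consistent with an operator sequence rather than a functional second promoter. Between the operator and the coding sequence lies a hammerhead ribozyme from the tobacco ringspot virus satellite RNA. Such self-cleaving elements are commonly used to trim the 5′ leader, which insulates translation from variation in upstream sequence, though the record does not state this purpose. The annotation tool labels the fluorescent protein ORF as a related Aequorea GFP variant, whereas the catalogue identifies it as wild-type sfGFP. It is followed by a C-terminal Strep-tag II, and the catalogue also lists an N-terminal TEV site that was not picked up in the feature table.

According to the associated publication, the construct belongs to a study characterising engineered T7-based transcription factors by cell-free protein synthesis. The fluorescence output reports how operator position affects TetR-mediated regulation of T7 RNA polymerase-driven expression. The name suggests it is one member of a series of constructs, but the record does not say so.
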