Features (pLannotate 1.2.2; 7 found; start..end, strand, type, name):
      6..24      +  promoter       T7 promoter: promoter for bacteriophage T7 RNA polymerase
     27..52      +  promoter       tetR/tetA promoters (fragment): tetR; overlapping promoters for bacterial tetR and tetA
     77..126     +  misc_RNA       sTRSV HHRz: hammerhead ribozyme from the tobacco ringspot virus satellite RNA (Khvorova et al., 2003)
    199..882     +  CDS            Trp-less GFP: Trp-less GFP is a fluorescent protein published in 2012, derived from Aequorea victoria.
    886..908     +  CDS            Strep-Tag II (fragment): peptide that binds Strep-Tactin®, an engineered form of streptavidin
   1077..1892    -  CDS            KanR: aminoglycoside phosphotransferase; aph(3')-Ia; confers resistance to kanamycin in bacteria or G418 (Geneticin®) in eukaryotes
   2014..2602    +  rep_origin     ori: high-copy-number ColE1/pMB1/pBR322/pUC origin of replication
>Addgene plasmid #133530 | pY71-tet.I.9 | addgene full sequence | sequence record 267145 | Addgene NGS Result
GCTACTAATACGACTCACTATAGGGCTTACCTCTCCCTATCAGTGATAGAGATTCAGAGGTCACTGACCT
GACAAGCTGTCACCGGATGTGCTTTCCGGTCTGATGAGTCCGTGAGGACGAAACAGCCTCTACAAATAAT
TTTGTTTAATCTAGAGAAAGAGGAGAAATACTAGATGGAGAATTTATACTTCCAGAGTAGCAAAGGTGAA
GAACTGTTTACCGGCGTTGTGCCGATTCTGGTGGAACTGGATGGCGATGTGAACGGTCACAAATTCAGCG
TGCGTGGTGAAGGTGAAGGCGATGCCACGATTGGCAAACTGACGCTGAAATTTATCTGCACCACCGGCAA
ACTGCCGGTGCCGTGGCCGACGCTGGTGACCACCCTGACCTATGGCGTTCAGTGTTTTAGTCGCTATCCG
GATCACATGAAACGTCACGATTTCTTTAAATCTGCAATGCCGGAAGGCTATGTGCAGGAACGTACGATTA
GCTTTAAAGATGATGGCAAATATAAAACGCGCGCCGTTGTGAAATTTGAAGGCGATACCCTGGTGAACCG
CATTGAACTGAAAGGCACGGATTTTAAAGAAGATGGCAATATCCTGGGCCATAAACTGGAATACAACTTT
AATAGCCATAATGTTTATATTACGGCGGATAAACAGAAAAATGGCATCAAAGCGAATTTTACCGTTCGCC
ATAACGTTGAAGATGGCAGTGTGCAGCTGGCAGATCATTATCAGCAGAATACCCCGATTGGTGATGGTCC
GGTGCTGCTGCCGGATAATCATTATCTGAGCACGCAGACCGTTCTGTCTAAAGATCCGAACGAAAAACGG
GACCACATGGTTCTGCACGAATATGTGAATGCGGCAGGTATTACGTGGAGCCATCCGCAGTTCGAAAAAT
AATAAACAATAACTGAATAGGGATCCCGACTGGCGAGAGCCAGGTAACGAATGGATCCTTCAGCCAAAAA
ACTTAAGACCGCCGGTCTTGTCCACTACCTTGCAGTAATGCGGTGGACAGGATCGGCGGTTTTCTTTTCT
CTTCTCAAGCTGAAAGCCAATTCTGATTAGAAAAACTCATCGAGCATCAAATGAAACTGCAATTTATTCA
TATCAGGATTATCAATACCATATTTTTGAAAAAGCCGTTTCTGTAATGAAGGAGAAAACTCACCGAGGCA
GTTCCATAGGATGGCAAGATCCTGGTATCGGTCTGCGATTCCGACTCGTCCAACATCAATACAACCTATT
AATTTCCCCTCGTCAAAAATAAGGTTATCAAGTGAGAAATCACCATGAGTGACGACTGAATCCGGTGAGA
ATGGCAAAAGCTTATGCATTTCTTTCCAGACTTGTTCAACAGGCCAGCCATTACGCTCGTCATCAAAATC
ACTCGCATCAACCAAACCGTTATTCATTCGTGATTGCGCCTGAGCGAGACGAAATACGCGATCGCTGTTA
AAAGGACAATTACAAACAGGAATCGAATGCAACCGGCGCAGGAACACTGCCAGCGCATCAACAATATTTT
CACCTGAATCAGGATATTCTTCTAATACCTGGAATGCTGTTTTCCCGGGGATCGCAGTGGTGAGTAACCA
TGCATCATCAGGAGTACGGATAAAATGCTTGATGGTCGGAAGAGGCATAAATTCCGTCAGCCAGTTTAGT
CTGACCATCTCATCTGTAACATCATTGGCAACGCTACCTTTGCCATGTTTCAGAAACAACTCTGGCGCAT
CGGGCTTCCCATACAATCGATAGATTGTCGCACCTGATTGCCCGACATTATCGCGAGCCCATTTATACCC
ATATAAATCAGCATCCATGTTGGAATTTAATCGCGGCTTCGAGCAAGACGTTTCCCGTTGAATATGGCTC
ATAACACCCCTTGTATTACTGTTTATGTAAGCAGACAGTTTTATTGTTCATGATGATATATTTTTATCTT
GTGCAATGTAACATCAGAGATTTTGAGACACAACGTGAGATCAAAGGATCTTCTTGAGATCCTTTTTTTC
TGCGCGTAATCTGCTGCTTGCAAACAAAAAAACCACCGCTACCAGCGGTGGTTTGTTTGCCGGATCAAGA
GCTACCAACTCTTTTTCCGAAGGTAACTGGCTTCAGCAGAGCGCAGATACCAAATACTGTTCTTCTAGTG
TAGCCGTAGTTAGGCCACCACTTCAAGAACTCTGTAGCACCGCCTACATACCTCGCTCTGCTAATCCTGT
TACCAGTGGCTGCTGCCAGTGGCGATAAGTCGTGTCTTACCGGGTTGGACTCAAGACGATAGTTACCGGA
TAAGGCGCAGCGGTCGGGCTGAACGGGGGGTTCGTGCACACAGCCCAGCTTGGAGCGAACGACCTACACC
GAACTGAGATACCTACAGCGTGAGCTATGAGAAAGCGCCACGCTTCCCGAAGGGAGAAAGGCGGACAGGT
ATCCGGTAAGCGGCAGGGTCGGAACAGGAGAGCGCACGAGGGAGCTTCCAGGGGGAAACGCCTGGTATCT
TTATAGTCCTGTCGGGTTTCGCCACCTCTGACTTGAGCGTCGATTTTTGTGATGCTCGTCAGGGGGGCGG
AGCCTATGGAAAAACGCCAGATCTCGATCCCGCG
